>Addgene plasmid #145895 | pAc5.1B-lambdaN-HA-DmNot3_A | depositor full sequence | sequence record 288340 | Full Sequence
CTTCAAGGAATTAATTCTATATTCTAAAAACACAAATGATACTTCTAAAAAAAATCATGAATGGCATCAA
CTCTGAATCAAATCTTTGCAGATGCACCTACTTCTCATTTCCACTGTCACATCATTTTTCCAGATCTCGC
TGCCTGTTATGTGGCCCACAAACCAAGACACGTTTTATGGCCATTAAAGCTGGCTGATCGTCGCCAAACA
CCAAATACATATCAATATGTACATTCGAGAAAGAAGCGATCAAAGAAGCGTCTTCGGGCGAGTAGGAGAA
TGCGGAGGAGAAGGAGAACGAGCTGATCTAGTATCTCTCCACAATCCAATGCCAACTGACCAACTGGCCA
TATTCGGAGCAATTTGAAGCCAATTTCCATCGCCTGGCGATCGCTCCATTCTTGGCTATATGTTTTTCAC
CGTTCCCGGGGCCATTTTCAAAGACTCGTCGGTAAGATAAGATTGTGTCACTCGCTGTCTCTCTTCATTT
GTCGAAGAATGCTGAGGAATTTCGCGATGACGTCGGCGAGTATTTTGAAGAATGAGAATAATTTGTATTT
ATACGAAAATCAGTTAGTGGAATTTTCTACAAAAACATGTTATCTATAGATAATTTTGTTGCAAAATATG
TTGACTATGACAAAGATTGTATGTATATACCTTTAATGTATTCTCATTTTCTTATGTATTTATAATGGCA
ATGATGATACTGATGATATTTTAAGATGATGCCAGACCACAGGCTGATTTCTGCGTCTTTTGCCGAACGC
AGTGCATGTGCGGTTGTTGTTTTTTGGAATAGTTTCAATTTTCGGACTGTCCGCTTTGATTTCAGTTTCT
TGGCTTATTCAAAAAGCAAAGTAAAGCCAAAAAAGCGAGATGGCAATACCAAATGCGGCAAAACGGTAGT
GGAAGGAAAGGGGTGCGGGGCAGCGGAAGGAAGGGTGGGGCGGGGCGTGGCGGGGTCTGTGGCTGGGCGC
GACGTCACCGACGTTGGAGCCACTCCTTTGACCATGTGTGCGTGTGTGTATTATTCGTGTCTCGCCACTC
GCCGGTTGTTTTTTTCTTTTTATCTCGCTCTCTCTAGCGCCATCTCGTACGCATGCTCAACGCACCGCAT
GTTGCCGTGTCCTTTATGCGTCATTTTGGCTCGAAATAGGCAATTATTTAAACAAAGATTAGTCAACGAA
AACGCTAAAATAAATAAGTCTACAATATGGTTACTTATTGCCATGTGTGTGCAGCCAACGATAGCAACAA
AAGCAACAACACAGTGGCTTTCCCTCTTTCACTTTTTGTTTGCAAGCGCGTGCGAGCAAGACGGCACGAC
CGGCAAACGCAATTACGCTGACAAAGAGCAGACGAAGTTTTGGCCGAAAAACATCAAGGCGCCTGATACG
AATGCATTTGCAATAACAATTGCGATATTTAATATTGTTTATGAAGCTGTTTGACTTCAAAACACACAAA
AAAAAAAATAAAACAAATTATTTGAAAGAGAATTAGGAATCGGACAGCTTATCGTTACGGGCTAACAGCA
CACCGAGACGAAATAGCTTACCTGACGTCACAGCCTCTGGAAGAACTGCCGCCAAGCAGAGAGAGAGAGA
AAAAGAGGGAGAGCAGCTTAGACCGCATGTGCTTGTGTGTGAGGCGTCTCTCTCTTCGTCTCCTGTTTGC
GCAAACGCATAGACTGCACTGAGAAAATCGATTACCTATTTTTTATGAATGAATATTTGCACTATTACTA
TTCAAAACTATTAAGATAGCAATCACATTCAATAGCCAAATACTATACCACCTGAGCGATGCAACGAAAT
GATCAATTTGAGCAAAAATGCTGCATATTTAGGACGGCATCATTATAGAAATGCTTCTTGCTGTGTACTT
TTCTCTCGTCTGGCAGCTGTTTCGCCGTTATTGTTAAAACCGGCTTAAGTTAGGTGTGTTTTCTACGACT
AGTGATGCCCCTACTAGAAGATGTGTGTTGCACAAATGTCCCTGAATAACCAATTTGAAGTGCAGATAGC
AGTAAACGTAAGCTAATATGAATATTATTTAACTGTAATGTTTTAATATCGCTGGACATTACTAATAAAC
CCACTATAAACACATGTACATATGTATGTTTTGGCATACAATGAGTAGTTGGGGAAAAAATGTGTAAAAG
CACCGTGACCATCACAGCATAAAGATAACCAGCTGAAGTATCGAATATGAGTAACCCCCAAATTGAATCA
CATGCCGCAACTGATAGGACCCATGGAAGTACACTCTTCATGGCGATATACAAGACACACACAAGCACGA
ACACCCAGTTGCGGAGGAAATTCTCCGTAAATGAAAACCCAATCGGCGAACAATTCATACCCATATATGG
TAAAAGTTTTGAACGCGACTTGAGAGCGGAGAGCATTGCGGCTGATAAGGTTTTAGCGCTAAGCGGGCTT
TATAAAACGGGCTGCGGGACCAGTTTTCATATCACTACCGTTTGAGTTCTTGTGCTGTGTGGATACTCCT
CCCGACACAAAGCCGCTCCATCAGCCAGCAGTCGTCTAATCCAGAGACCCCGGATCGGGGTACCAACATG
GACGCACAAACACGACGACGTGAGCGTCGCGCTGAGAAACAAGCTCAATGGAAAGCTGCAAACGGTGGAT
CTCCTCCACATATGGCTTACCCATACGATGTTCCAGATTACGCTCCTCCAAGCTTGATGGCTGCGACGAG
AAAATTGCAAGGCGAAATTGATCGATGTTTAAAAAAGGTAGCAGAGGGCGTTGAAACGTTTGAGGATATT
TGGAAAAAAGTACACAATGCGACAAACACCAATCAGAAGCAAAAACATCTGCAGGAGAAGTATGAGGCAG
ACCTCAAAAAGGAAATCAAGGAATTGCAACGACTTCGCGACCAAATTAAATCATGGATTGCATCAGCTGA
AATTAAGGATAAGAGCTCCCTTCTTGAGAATCGACGTCTCATTGAAACACAAATGGAACGCTTTAAGGTG
GTTGAGCGCGAGACGAAAACAAAAGCCTACTCCAAGGAAGGCTTGGGGGCTGCACAAAAGATGGATCCTG
CCCAGCGTATTAAAGACGACGCACGCAATTGGTTAACCAGCTCAATAAGTTCCCTTCAAATACAAATTGA
CCAGTATGAGAGCGAGATCGAATCGTTGTTGGCAGGTAAAAAGAAACGTTTAGATCGAGACAAGCAGGAG
CGAATGGATGACCTACGAGGAAAGTTGGACCGCCATAAGTTTCACATAACAAAGCTGGAAACTCTGCTTA
GGCTGCTTGACAATGACGGCGTCGAAGCAGAGCAGGTAAACAAGATCAAAGACGATGTCGAATACTACAT
TGATTCATCGCAAGAGCCAGACTTTGAGGAAAATGAGTTCATATACGATGATATAATTGGTCTTGATGAA
GTGGAGCTAAGTGGCACGGCTACCACGGACAGCAACAACAGCAACGAGACAAGCGGTTCTCCAAGCAGTG
TCACATCCGGAGGCAGTCCATCACAGTCCCCTGTCACGGTTCAACAAATTTTAAACACTTCGTCGCAGGG
GGCAGCTAGTAGTGGTAGCAGCGCAGCTAGCGCAGCACTGTTTCAGCAGCAGCTGACAGCGGCACAATCG
AATGGCAACAATGTGGGCTACGCGAGCGACACAAGTGCAGCTTCTTCGTCTGCTACAACATCTACAGATC
CTGCAGGCGGCACAGTTGCTGTAAATTGTGTTGGAGGGCTAGCCGATAAACGCAACAAGAGCAGCGAAAG
CAATGCCCTAAAATTGAAACCACAACCTCATCAACTTATAAAACCTACCCCTGTACGAGCCACGGCCAAG
CTGCCTCTGAGCAGTGATACCCAAGTCAATAAGATTGTCAGTTCAACTCCCAGCAAAAATCAGCAACAGC
TGCCTACAGCAGCTTCAATCGTTGCAACCTCCGCTATGCAATCGCAAAGCAGTATCGGAAGTTGCAGCTC
CACTGGAGGAACGGGAGCATCTCAATCAGCTTCTAGTGGTAACAATCCTGGTAACAATCCTGCGGTTCAG
CCAAATGCTCCAACGCCTGGTCAAAGCGGCATTGCCGCTGCAGCAGCTTCGACTAATGTTGTTTCGGCGA
CGATTGTGAGCAGCGCCAATGTTCAAGGCCAATCTGTGATCCAACCAACACCAACAATTGCATTTGCTGC
AGTAGCAAAACACAATACATCACTCCTGGAAAATGGTCCTGTTTTGCAACAGCAACTAGCAGTAACTCCT
ACTGTGGCAGCTATCGTAGGAGCTGGAACGCAGGCGCAGCAAAAACATGTGCCACCATTATCCAATCTTC
AAACAAATTCCCCTCACATACAAAATGGTCTTCCTGTCTCGGACAGTACTAATGACAACAGCTGCAATGT
CGTCGATACGATTTCTCTAAAAACAATGGCACAGGATGCTATTAATCGATCTGCGATCGATCCTAATTCA
CTGAATCAGCAGCAAACAAGCAGCATCGATCTGAGACAGCCGCAGTCGCAGAAATCACTTCTCCAACATT
TCAACTCTGAAACCAACACGAATCAACAGCAATTGACATCGCAGCAGCAGCAACAGCTTCAGAATAACTC
CCTTGCTGCGACCACAGGTTCTAACAACGGAACTTCAACTGGTAGTGGTCTCATGAATGTAGCAAACGCT
ACTGGTCAGCCTATCAGCGGCAATGCCAAAACGCATGCGTGCCAACCCCAACAGATGGCCACGACGGAAG
CGCACATTCCCACACTGCTTGGTGTGACACCACTTGGGCCAACACCACTTCAAAAGGAGCACCAAATGCA
GTTCCAAATGATGGAAGCTGCCTACTATCACCTGCCACAGCCTATGGACACGGAAAAGCTACAAACGTAC
TTTCATCGCGCACCAGTGCTCACGCCATCGCACTATCCCCAGGCACAGATGCCAATATATGATACAGTTG
AGTTTTATCAACGACTCTCAACGGAGACCCTTTTTTTTGTGTTCTACTATATGGAGGGCTCCAAGGCCCA
GTATCTAGCGGCCAAGGCCTTAAAAAAGCAGAGCTGGCGTTTCCACACAAAGTATATGATGTGGTTTCAA
AGGCACGAGGAGCCGAAGATTATCAACGATGATTACGAACAGGGTACGTACATCTATTTTGATTATGAAA
AGTGGAGTCAGCGAAAGAAGGAGGGATTCACCTTTGAATACAAGTACTTAGAGGACAAGGAGCTGAATTG
AGGCGGCCGCTCGAGTCTAGAGGGCCCGCGGTTCGAAGGTAAGCCTATCCCTAACCCTCTCCTCGGTCTC
GATTCTACGCGTACCGGTCATCATCACCATCACCATTGAGTTTAAACCCGCTGATCAGCCTCGACTGTGC
CTTCTAAGGCCTGAGCTCGCTGATCAGCCTCGATCGAGGATCCAGACATGATAAGATACATTGATGAGTT
TGGACAAACCACAACTAGAATGCAGTGAAAAAAATGCTTTATTTGTGAAATTTGTGATGCTATTGCTTTA
TTTGTAACCATTATAAGCTGCAATAAACAAGTTAACAACAACAATTGCATTCATTTTATGTTTCAGGTTC
AGGGGGAGGTGTGGGAGGTTTTTTAAAGCAAGTAAAACCTCTACAAATGTGGTATGGCTGATTATGATCA
GTCGACCGATGCCCTTGAGAGCCTTCAACCCAGTCAGCTCCTTCCGGTGGGCGCGGGGCATGACTATCGT
CGCCGCACTTATGACTGTCTTCTTTATCATGCAACTCGTAGGACAGGTGCCGGCAGCGCTCTGGGTCATT
TTCGGCGAGGACCGCTTTCGCTGGAGCGCGACGATGATCGGCCTGTCGCTTGCGGTATTCGGAATCTTGC
ACGCCCTCGCTCAAGCCTTCGTCACTGGTCCCGCCACCAAACGTTTCGGCGAGAAGCAGGCCATTATCGC
CGGCATGGCGGCCGACGCGCTGGGCTACGTCTTGCTGGCGTTCGCGACGCGAGGCTGGATGGCCTTCCCC
ATTATGATTCTTCTCGCTTCCGGCGGCATCGGGATGCCCGCGTTGCAGGCCATGCTGTCCAGGCAGGTAG
ATGACGACCATCAGGGACAGCTTCAAGGATCGCTCGCGGCTCTTACCAGCCAGCAAAAGGCCAGGAACCG
TAAAAAGGCCGCGTTGCTGGCGTTTTTCCATAGGCTCCGCCCCCCTGACGAGCATCACAAAAATCGACGC
TCAAGTCAGAGGTGGCGAAACCCGACAGGACTATAAAGATACCAGGCGTTTCCCCCTGGAAGCTCCCTCG
TGCGCTCTCCTGTTCCGACCCTGCCGCTTACCGGATACCTGTCCGCCTTTCTCCCTTCGGGAAGCGTGGC
GCTTTCTCAATGCTCACGCTGTAGGTATCTCAGTTCGGTGTAGGTCGTTCGCTCCAAGCTGGGCTGTGTG
CACGAACCCCCCGTTCAGCCCGACCGCTGCGCCTTATCCGGTAACTATCGTCTTGAGTCCAACCCGGTAA
GACACGACTTATCGCCACTGGCAGCAGCCACTGGTAACAGGATTAGCAGAGCGAGGTATGTAGGCGGTGC
TACAGAGTTCTTGAAGTGGTGGCCTAACTACGGCTACACTAGAAGGACAGTATTTGGTATCTGCGCTCTG
CTGAAGCCAGTTACCTTCGGAAAAAGAGTTGGTAGCTCTTGATCCGGCAAACAAACCACCGCTGGTAGCG
GTGGTTTTTTTGTTTGCAAGCAGCAGATTACGCGCAGAAAAAAAGGATCTCAAGAAGATCCTTTGATCTT
TTCTACGGGGTCTGACGCTCAGTGGAACGAAAACTCACGTTAAGGGATTTTGGTCATGAGATTATCAAAA
AGGATCTTCACCTAGATCCTTTTAAATTAAAAATGAAGTTTTAAATCAATCTAAAGTATATATGAGTAAA
CTTGGTCTGACAGTTACCAATGCTTAATCAGTGAGGCACCTATCTCAGCGATCTGTCTATTTCGTTCATC
CATAGTTGCCTGACTCCCCGTCGTGTAGATAACTACGATACGGGAGGGCTTACCATCTGGCCCCAGTGCT
GCAATGATACCGCGAGACCCACGCTCACCGGCTCCAGATTTATCAGCAATAAACCAGCCAGCCGGAAGGG
CCGAGCGCAGAAGTGGTCCTGCAACTTTATCCGCCTCCATCCAGTCTATTAATTGTTGCCGGGAAGCTAG
AGTAAGTAGTTCGCCAGTTAATAGTTTGCGCAACGTTGTTGCCATTGCTGCAGGCATCGTGGTGTCACGC
TCGTCGTTTGGTATGGCTTCATTCAGCTCCGGTTCCCAACGATCAAGGCGAGTTACATGATCCCCCATGT
TGTGCAAAAAAGCGGTTAGCTCCTTCGGTCCTCCGATCGTTGTCAGAAGTAAGTTGGCCGCAGTGTTATC
ACTCATGGTTATGGCAGCACTGCATAATTCTCTTACTGTCATGCCATCCGTAAGATGCTTTTCTGTGACT
GGTGAGTACTCAACCAAGTCATTCTGAGAATAGTGTATGCGGCGACCGAGTTGCTCTTGCCCGGCGTCAA
CACGGGATAATACCGCGCCACATAGCAGAACTTTAAAAGTGCTCATCATTGGAAAACGTTCTTCGGGGCG
AAAACTCTCAAGGATCTTACCGCTGTTGAGATCCAGTTCGATGTAACCCACTCGTGCACCCAACTGATCT
TCAGCATCTTTTACTTTCACCAGCGTTTCTGGGTGAGCAAAAACAGGAAGGCAAAATGCCGCAAAAAAGG
GAATAAGGGCGACACGGAAATGTTGAATACTCATACTCTTCCTTTTTCAATATTATTGAAGCATTTATCA
GGGTTATTGTCTCATGAGCGGATACATATTTGAATGTATTTAGAAAAATAAACAAATAGGGGTTCCGCGC
ACATTTCCCCGAAAAGTGCCACCTGACGTCTAAGAAACCATTATTATCATGACATTAACCTATAAAAATA
GGCGTATCACGAGGCCCTTTCGT
Features (pLannotate 1.2.2; 10 found; start..end, strand, type, name):
     56..2568    +  promoter       Ac5 promoter: Drosophila melanogaster actin 5C promoter
   2588..2653    +  CDS            N (fragment): REGN_LAMBD - Experimental evidence at protein level: Swiss-Prot protein existence level 1. Plays a role as a transcriptional antitermination factor that allows the virus to initiate its lytic phase. Activates expression of the delayed viral early genes by modifying host RNA polymerase (RNAP) into a form that is resistant to termination signals. This antitermination function requires the host NusA protein which serves to stabilize the interaction between antitermination protein N and host RNA polymerase. From Escherichia phage lambda (Bacteriophage lambda).
   2678..2704    +  CDS            3xHA (fragment): three tandem HA epitope tags
   5288..5329    +  CDS            V5 tag: epitope tag from simian virus 5
   5429..5563    -  polyA_signal   SV40 poly(A) signal: SV40 polyadenylation signal
   5586..5670    -  CDS            large T antigen (fragment): large T antigen from SV40 (simian virus 40)
   5671..6141    +  CDS            TcR (fragment): tetracycline efflux protein; tet; confers resistance to tetracycline
   6185..6773    -  rep_origin     ori: high-copy-number ColE1/pMB1/pBR322/pUC origin of replication
   6944..7804    -  CDS            AmpR: β-lactamase; bla; confers resistance to ampicillin, carbenicillin, and related antibiotics
   7805..7909    -  promoter       AmpR promoter: bla
