[The description below was written by a language model from this plasmid's Addgene catalogue record and pLannotate feature annotations shown in this document.]
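Description:
pAc5.1B-lambdaN-HA-DmNot3_A is an 8,003 nt insect-cell expression plasmid encoding Drosophila melanogaster Not3 (CG8426), a subunit of the CCR4-NOT deadenylase complex. The catalogue entry lists the backbone as unknown, although the name and annotated parts point to a pAc5.1-type vector. It is maintained in E. coli through a ColE1/pUC-family origin and selected with ampicillin via the bla gene and its own promoter. The annotation describes the origin as high copy, whereas the repository lists the plasmid as low copy. Short fragments matching a tetracycline resistance gene and SV40 large T antigen are also detected; they appear to be non-functional backbone remnants.

Expression is driven by the constitutive Drosophila actin 5C (Ac5) promoter. Immediately downstream lie a fragment of the bacteriophage lambda N protein and a single-copy-length match to the HA epitope. The unannotated stretch that follows is presumably the Not3 open reading frame, which the depositor notes carries two silent changes relative to the NCBI reference. A vector-derived V5 tag sequence lies after the insert, but the record does not say whether it is in frame or excluded by a stop codon. An SV40 polyadenylation signal follows.

The lambda N peptide binds BoxB RNA hairpins, so fusions of this type are generally used in tethering assays. The protein is artificially recruited to a BoxB-containing reporter mRNA to test its effect on translation or mRNA stability, while the HA tag allows detection or immunoprecipitation. The stated purpose is simply insect expression of DmNot3, and the associated study concerns microRNA-mediated repression and mRNA decay.
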