Addgene plasmid #145895: pAc5.1B-lambdaN-HA-DmNot3_A
Purpose: Insect Expression of DmNot3
Depositing lab: Elisa Izaurralde. Depositing organization: Max Planck Institute for Developmental Biology. Publication: The silencing domain of GW182 interacts with PABPC1 to promote translational repression and degradation of microRNA targets and is required for target release. Zekri L, Huntzinger E, Heimstadt S, Izaurralde E. Mol Cell Biol. 2009 Dec;29(23):6220-31. doi: 10.1128/MCB.01081-09. Epub 2009 Sep 21. PubMed 19797087.
Backbone
  Vector backbone: Unknown
  Vector type: Insect Expression
Growth in bacteria
  Bacterial resistance: Ampicillin, 100 μg/mL
  Growth temperature: 37°C
  Growth strain: DH5alpha
  Copy number: Low Copy
Gene/Insert
  Gene/Insert name: DmNot3 (alt names: leathal (2)NC136; CG8426)
  Species: D. melanogaster (fly)
  Mutation: two silent mutations compared to the sequence given by NCBI: NM_136332.2.
  Entrez Gene: Not3 (a.k.a. Dmel_CG8426, CG8426, CNOT3, Dmel\CG8426, NOT3, NOT3.5, NOT3/5, l(2)NC136, not3, not3/5)
  Cloning method: Unknown
Terms and licenses: Academic/Nonprofit Terms; Industry Terms: Not Available to Industry
Depositor comments: Plasmids from this collection were made available to the research community and donated after the lab closed. Please note that the sequence provided by the depositing laboratory may be theoretical/predicted or based on Sanger sequencing results. There may be discrepancies between sequencing results obtained by Addgene and the depositor sequence. If an Addgene verified sequence is not available, please contact before placing your order to request that our lab fully sequence the plasmid.
How to cite: pAc5.1B-lambdaN-HA-DmNot3_A was a gift from Elisa Izaurralde (Addgene plasmid # 145895 ; http://n2t.net/addgene:145895 ; RRID:Addgene_145895)
